>Addgene plasmid #1566 | L3574 | depositor full sequence | sequence record 176 | Author sequence
AAGCTTGGGCTGCAGGTCGGCTATAATAAGTTCTTGAATAAAATAATTTTCCCGACAAAACATGAGTATT
TCTTTCGAAAATAAAAGTGCAGGCTAATTAGAGATTATTCTGTAATTAACTGCATAATTTGTCACGTGCC
ATAGTTTTACATTCCACTACGTCATAGTTCTTAAAATACTAATCTCCTGAAAATAGAAGTAGGTGAAGAA
AGTTTAATTATCAGTTCTAAAATGACAATTGATCTTTGGAATATGTTCTGAAACTACCGATCATTGAACA
GATGCTATTTGAATGATATAGAATTGTATATTTGCAATTTCTGAAACGCGTTCTTAAAGGCACACAGATT
AATTCAAAAGGGTCTGGCCGCAAAAAGGTTTATGGTGGCCGATTTTGAGTTTTGTGTGTGATTGCTTTTT
CACAATCAGTGTTTTCAGGATTATGTGATGAACTAGATCTTCAAGTTTCGTTACATTTCATATGTTTTCG
GAACTCACGAAGTACATATTGGGTATTGTGCTCAAAAAATTCAGCAATCAGCTTCGCTCCGCTGACTTTA
GAACCCAAAAAAATAGTATGGCCAAACTGACTGTGTTACGATCATTTCAATTTTTCAATACATATTTAAG
ATTTCTAAGAGTAAGAAGGTCAAAAACTGTTCTGGAATACATATATATTTTTCAGGTTACAATTAGTCAA
AAAGTGCACTGAAATATACGTTTTAATTTCACGAATAACCCAATTAGTTCAATGTATTTTTGGTCAACCA
ACGTTAAAGTTTGGCTTCCAACCAATTATCATTTCTGATCAACCACAATGTTTTTTCTTTATCTGCAAGT
TAATTTTTTATTTTTATCCAGATGTTTGGCATATTTTTCAATTCTTCACTAGCGCCCACTTCTTGCACTT
CCGGCGCCCTGAATCTAATGCATCTGTTGCAAGAATTGAAAGACCAATCAACACATTGTTTTCTTCACGA
GATACTGAAGAAAATGAATAAAAACAGAGAAAAAGAGCCATGTGATTAGTGACAACTGTTGCTAACAGAT
ACCATAGCTTGGACTTGGTACGTGATGGCAACGTATGGGTCAACAAAAATGATTGCAGAGGGGGTGCAAA
ACAGTCAAGTCGAGAAAATATGAAAAACAGAAAACAAAGAACAGAAAAATGGGTTTGAGAGTCAGTATAA
TTTATAAAAGAAAAATTGTACATAGAAATTAACCATTTTTGTAGAAGAAGTTATTTTTCAAGCATCGTTA
AAAATTATTCAAAGCACCTTATTTCATATTTAATTTTAAACATGGTTAAATGAACAACACGGTGCGCAAT
CAGGAAAACTTGAAATCTGAAACTGTTGTTGTGATCTTCTTCGCAACTGTTCAGATAGCACTAGTGTAAT
GTTAAGAGTGCGCGAATATAATGGAATATAATGGATCACACCTCCTGCCATCAGGTAAACGTCTCTGTTA
TCACATATTTCCAACTATTAAATTTTTACCTTTTACAGTTTTACATTTTTTTGAAAAAAGTAACTTTTTG
TCTTCAAAATCCCTGACGAAAATATCAAATATTTTAATCGAGACTGCAGAGGAACCGATTGATGATTTGG
AAAATCCAGCTTTACCTGTGTAAGAACTGAAAAGTTTCATAACCCTAGGGTATTCCCAGTTACATTCCCC
ACTGGCTAACAATAGCACCCAGTTTTTCATCACCTTTCTTCAAATTTCTCGGCGATTTGTTAAAAACAAA
ATTTGTGTCCCTTCTCTGATATCTCTATGTCTCTAAACACAAGTTCATCGGAAAACGAAGGAGGGTAGGT
GTTGGTTGGGCTCCCGAAGTGAAAATAGAAGAGCAAGAATAGAATATTAGAGAGAGAGTGCAGAGAGGGC
GGGATAGCTCCCGGGATTCCGTTTTCTTCTTCTTTATCTTCAACGATGATGTGTGTGCGTGTTGTATAGA
TTCTGTTGCTCCCCCACAACTCGCTCCGAAGGCTCAATACAATTCAATTGATATTGGAGGAGAGCCTACC
GGAGTGGGAGGATAAGAAGAAACATAAGAAGAAGAAGAAGAAGAAGCATGCTTCTGGTTTTTGATGCTAT
GAAAACGGCACAAAAAGATGATTGAGGTCCCTTTTCAATACCTTCTCTCATCTTTCAAATCCCATTGAAA
CCTAAAACTTCTCACCACGCTTTACCATTGTTCTCCAAAAACTTATAGCAATGTCTATAACTTTTTTATC
TCTGAAAAGCAGTGTTCCATTTTTCTTTTTCCTATTTTATTTCAATTGTTTCTCACATTTCGTTTGGATT
CTTTGCTTGTCAACCAGCTTCTTCTTCCACTTTTACCGTCTAATTTTCAGGGCAGGGAGCCATCAAACCC
ACGACCACTAGATCCATCTAGAGGATCCCCGGGATTGGCCAAAGGACCCAAAGGTATGTTTCGAATGATA
CTAACATAACATAGAACATTTTCAGGAGGACCCTTGGAGGGTACCGGTAGAAAAAATGAGTAAAGGAGAA
GAACTTTTCACTGGAGTTGTCCCAATTCTTGTTGAATTAGATGGTGATGTTAATGGGCACAAATTTTCTG
TCAGTGGAGAGGGTGAAGGTGATGCAACATACGGAAAACTTACCCTTAAATTTATTTGCACTACTGGAAA
ACTACCTGTTCCATGGGTAAGTTTAAACATATATATACTAACTAACCCTGATTATTTAAATTTTCAGCCA
ACACTTGTCACTACTTTCTCATGGGGCGTTCAATGCTTCTCGAGATACCCAGATCATATGAAACGGCATG
ACTTTTTCAAGAGTGCCATGCCCGAAGGTTATGTACAGGAAAGAACTATATTTTTCAAAGATGACGGGAA
CTACAAGACACGTAAGTTTAAACAGTTCGGTACTAACTAACCATACATATTTAAATTTTCAGGTGCTGAA
GTCAAGTTTGAAGGTGATACCCTTGTTAATAGAATCGAGTTAAAAGGTATTGATTTTAAAGAAGATGGAA
ACATTCTTGGACACAAATTGGAATACAACTATAACTCACACAATGTATACATCACTGCCGACAAACAAAA
GAATGGGATCAAAGCGGTAAGTTTAAACATGATTTTACTAACTAACTAATCTGATTTAAATTTTCAGAAC
TTCAAAATTAGACACAACATTGAAGATGGAAGCGTTCAACTAGCAGACCATTATCAACAAAATACTCCAA
TTGGCGATGGCCCTGTCCTTTTACCAGACAACCATTACCTGTCCACACAATCTGCCCTTTCGAAAGATCC
CAACGAAAAGAGAGACCACATGGTCCTTCTTGAGTTTGTAACAGCTGCTGGGATTACACATGGCATGGAT
GAACTATACAAATAGCATTCGTAGAATTGTAAGTTTAAACTTTCTCATACTAACTAACGCGCTCTATTTA
AATTTTCAGAATTCCAACTGAGCGCCGGTCGCTACCATTACCAACTTGTCTGGTGTCAAAAATAATAGGG
GCCGCTGTCATCAGAGTAAGTTTAAACTGAGTTCTACTAACTAACGAGTAATATTTAAATTTTCAGCATC
TCGCGCCCGTGCCTCTGACTTCTAAGTCCAATTACTCTTCAACATCCCTACATGCTCTTTCTCCCTGTGC
TCCCACCCCCTATTTTTGTTATTATCAAAAAACTTCTCTTAATTTCTTTGTTTTTTAGCTTCTTTTAAGT
CACCTCTAACAATGAAATTGTGTAGATTCAAAAATAGAATTAATTCGTAATAAAAAGTCGAAAAAAATTG
TGCTCCCTCCCCCCATTAATAATAATTCTATCCCAAAATCTACACAATGTTCTGTGTACACTTCTTATGT
TTTTTACTTCTGATAAATTTTTTTGAAACATCATAGAAAAAACCGCACACAAAATACCTTATCATATGTT
ACGTTTCAGTTTATGACCGCAATTTTTATTTCTTCGCACGTCTGGGCCTCTCATGACGTCAAATCATGCT
CATCGTGAAAAAGTTTTGGAGTATTTTTGGAATTTTTCAATCAAGTGAAAGTTTATGAAATTAATTTTCC
TGCTTTTGCTTTTTGGGGTTTCCCCTATTGTTTGTCAAGATTTCGAGGACGGCGTTTTTCTTGCTAAAAT
CACAAGTATTGATGAGCACGATGCAAGAAAGATCGGAAGAAGGTTTGGGTTTGAGGCTCAGTGGAAGGTG
AGTAGAAGTTGATAATTTGAAAGTGGAGTAGTGTCTATGGGGTTTTTGCCTTAAATGACAGAATACATTC
CCAATATACCAAACATAACTGTTTCCTACTAGTCGGCCGTACGGGCCCTTTCGTCTCGCGCGTTTCGGTG
ATGACGGTGAAAACCTCTGACACATGCAGCTCCCGGAGACGGTCACAGCTTGTCTGTAAGCGGATGCCGG
GAGCAGACAAGCCCGTCAGGGCGCGTCAGCGGGTGTTGGCGGGTGTCGGGGCTGGCTTAACTATGCGGCA
TCAGAGCAGATTGTACTGAGAGTGCACCATATGCGGTGTGAAATACCGCACAGATGCGTAAGGAGAAAAT
ACCGCATCAGGCGGCCTTAAGGGCCTCGTGATACGCCTATTTTTATAGGTTAATGTCATGATAATAATGG
TTTCTTAGACGTCAGGTGGCACTTTTCGGGGAAATGTGCGCGGAACCCCTATTTGTTTATTTTTCTAAAT
ACATTCAAATATGTATCCGCTCATGAGACAATAACCCTGATAAATGCTTCAATAATATTGAAAAAGGAAG
AGTATGAGTATTCAACATTTCCGTGTCGCCCTTATTCCCTTTTTTGCGGCATTTTGCCTTCCTGTTTTTG
CTCACCCAGAAACGCTGGTGAAAGTAAAAGATGCTGAAGATCAGTTGGGTGCACGAGTGGGTTACATCGA
ACTGGATCTCAACAGCGGTAAGATCCTTGAGAGTTTTCGCCCCGAAGAACGTTTTCCAATGATGAGCACT
TTTAAAGTTCTGCTATGTGGCGCGGTATTATCCCGTATTGACGCCGGGCAAGAGCAACTCGGTCGCCGCA
TACACTATTCTCAGAATGACTTGGTTGAGTACTCACCAGTCACAGAAAAGCATCTTACGGATGGCATGAC
AGTAAGAGAATTATGCAGTGCTGCCATAACCATGAGTGATAACACTGCGGCCAACTTACTTCTGACAACG
ATCGGAGGACCGAAGGAGCTAACCGCTTTTTTGCACAACATGGGGGATCATGTAACTCGCCTTGATCGTT
GGGAACCGGAGCTGAATGAAGCCATACCAAACGACGAGCGTGACACCACGATGCCTGTAGCAATGGCAAC
AACGTTGCGCAAACTATTAACTGGCGAACTACTTACTCTAGCTTCCCGGCAACAATTAATAGACTGGATG
GAGGCGGATAAAGTTGCAGGACCACTTCTGCGCTCGGCCCTTCCGGCTGGCTGGTTTATTGCTGATAAAT
CTGGAGCCGGTGAGCGTGGGTCTCGCGGTATCATTGCAGCACTGGGGCCAGATGGTAAGCCCTCCCGTAT
CGTAGTTATCTACACGACGGGGAGTCAGGCAACTATGGATGAACGAAATAGACAGATCGCTGAGATAGGT
GCCTCACTGATTAAGCATTGGTAACTGTCAGACCAAGTTTACTCATATATACTTTAGATTGATTTAAAAC
TTCATTTTTAATTTAAAAGGATCTAGGTGAAGATCCTTTTTGATAATCTCATGACCAAAATCCCTTAACG
TGAGTTTTCGTTCCACTGAGCGTCAGACCCCGTAGAAAAGATCAAAGGATCTTCTTGAGATCCTTTTTTT
CTGCGCGTAATCTGCTGCTTGCAAACAAAAAAACCACCGCTACCAGCGGTGGTTTGTTTGCCGGATCAAG
AGCTACCAACTCTTTTTCCGAAGGTAACTGGCTTCAGCAGAGCGCAGATACCAAATACTGTCCTTCTAGT
GTAGCCGTAGTTAGGCCACCACTTCAAGAACTCTGTAGCACCGCCTACATACCTCGCTCTGCTAATCCTG
TTACCAGTGGCTGCTGCCAGTGGCGATAAGTCGTGTCTTACCGGGTTGGACTCAAGACGATAGTTACCGG
ATAAGGCGCAGCGGTCGGGCTGAACGGGGGGTTCGTGCACACAGCCCAGCTTGGAGCGAACGACCTACAC
CGAACTGAGATACCTACAGCGTGAGCATTGAGAAAGCGCCACGCTTCCCGAAGGGAGAAAGGCGGACAGG
TATCCGGTAAGCGGCAGGGTCGGAACAGGAGAGCGCACGAGGGAGCTTCCAGGGGGAAACGCCTGGTATC
TTTATAGTCCTGTCGGGTTTCGCCACCTCTGACTTGAGCGTCGATTTTTGTGATGCTCGTCAGGGGGGCG
GAGCCTATGGAAAAACGCCAGCAACGCGGCCTTTTTACGGTTCCTGGCCTTTTGCTGGCCTTTTGCTCAC
ATGTTCTTTCCTGCGTTATCCCCTGATTCTGTGGATAACCGTATTACCGCCTTTGAGTGAGCTGATACCG
CTCGCCGCAGCCGAACGACCGAGCGCAGCGAGTCAGTGAGCGAGGAAGCGGAAGAGCGCCCAATACGCAA
ACCGCCTCTCCCCGCGCGTTGGCCGATTCATTAATGCAGCTGGCACGACAGGTTTCCCGACTGGAAAGCG
GGCAGTGAGCGCAACGCAATTAATGTGAGTTAGCTCACTCATTAGGCACCCCAGGCTTTACACTTTATGC
TTCCGGCTCGTATGTTGTGTGGAATTGTGAGCGGATAACAATTTCACACAGGAAACAGCTATGACCATGA
TTACGCCAAGCTGTAAGTTTAAACATGATCTTACTAACTAACTATTCTCATTTAAATTTTCAGAGCTTAA
AAATGGCTGAAATCACTCACAACGATGGATACGCTAACAACTTGGAAATGAAAT
Features (pLannotate 1.2.2; 12 found; start..end, strand, type, name):
   2397..2413    -  misc_feature   MCS (fragment): pUC18/19 multiple cloning site
   2506..3372    +  CDS            vsfGFP-9 (fragment): vsfGFP-9 is a basic (constitutively fluorescent) green fluorescent protein published in 2015, derived from Aequorea victoria. It has low acid sensitivity.
   4045..4197    +  CDS            aex-5 (fragment): AEX5_CAEEL - Also known as kpc-3 From Caenorhabditis elegans.
   4325..4360    +  CDS            rop (fragment): Rop protein, which maintains plasmids at low copy number; rop
   4462..4561    +  misc_feature   bom (fragment): basis of mobility region from pBR322
   4659..4763    +  promoter       AmpR promoter: bla
   4764..5624    +  CDS            AmpR: β-lactamase; bla; confers resistance to ampicillin, carbenicillin, and related antibiotics
   5795..6383    +  rep_origin     ori: high-copy-number ColE1/pMB1/pBR322/pUC origin of replication
   6566..6658    +  CDS            lacI (fragment): lac repressor; lacI; The lac repressor binds to the lac operator to inhibit transcription in E. coli. This inhibition can be relieved by adding lactose or isopropyl-β-D-thiogalactopyranoside (IPTG).
   6671..6692    +  protein_bind   CAP binding site: CAP binding activates transcription in the presence of cAMP. E. coli catabolite activator protein
   6707..6737    +  promoter       lac promoter: promoter for the E. coli lac operon
   6745..6761    +  protein_bind   lac operator: The lac repressor binds to the lac operator to inhibit transcription in E. coli. This inhibition can be relieved by adding lactose or isopropyl-β-D-thiogalactopyranoside (IPTG). lac repressor encoded by lacI
