[The description below was written by a language model from this plasmid's Addgene catalogue record and pLannotate feature annotations shown in this document.]
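Description:
L3574 (Fire Lab miniprep designation pPD115.70) is a Caenorhabditis elegans expression vector from the 1997 Fire Lab Vector Kit, catalogued as an empty backbone of about 6.9 kb with no insert. The parental backbone is listed as unknown, but the annotated features point to a pUC/pBR322-type bacterial scaffold. These include a high-copy ColE1/pMB1 origin, a β-lactamase gene with its own promoter for ampicillin selection in E. coli, remnants of rop and the bom region, and a lac promoter/operator segment with a CAP site and a lacI fragment. A small piece of the pUC18/19 polylinker is also detected.

The payload is described only through the module list in the tag field. The entries myo3-2341 and myo3Tsa suggest upstream and 5' sequence from the worm myo-3 gene, a myosin heavy chain gene commonly used to drive body wall muscle expression, although the feature table does not annotate this region. Downstream is a GFP coding region, found by the annotation software as a roughly 870 bp match to an Aequorea victoria GFP derivative. The listed IVS modules within it (IVSR, IVSS, IVST) are the synthetic introns the Fire vectors use to boost expression in worms, and further IVS modules flank the GFP segments. The named substitutions are Y66W, the chromophore change characteristic of cyan-shifted GFP variants, together with M153T and V163A, which are generally associated with improved folding and brightness. The "decoy" element is a Fire-kit module whose function is not explained in the record. A short match to aex-5 downstream of GFP probably reflects worm genomic sequence in the 3' region, but no 3' UTR is named.

The plasmid would typically serve as a muscle-expressed colour-variant reporter or as a recipient for restriction-based cloning of fusions.
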