Addgene plasmid #1566: L3574
Purpose: (Empty Backbone)
Depositing lab: Andrew Fire. Depositing organization: Carnegie Institution for Science.
Backbone
  Vector backbone: Unknown
  Backbone size (bp): 6921
  Vector type: Worm Expression
Growth in bacteria
  Bacterial resistance: Ampicillin, 100 μg/mL
  Growth temperature: 37°C
  Growth strain: DH5alpha
  Copy number: Unknown
Gene/Insert
  Gene/Insert name: None
  Tag / fusion protein: myo3-2341, myo3Tsa, IVSA, gfpN, IVSR, gfpY66W, IVSS, gfpM153T, gfpV163A, IVST, gfpC, IVSM, IVSL, decoy
  Cloning method: Restriction Enzyme
Terms and licenses: Academic/Nonprofit Terms; Industry Terms: Not Available to Industry
Depositor comments: See Fire Lab Vector Kit Documentation 1997. Fire Lab Miniprep Number pPD115.70, Ligation number L3574.
How to cite: L3574 was a gift from Andrew Fire (Addgene plasmid # 1566 ; http://n2t.net/addgene:1566 ; RRID:Addgene_1566)
