>Addgene plasmid #1566 | L3574 | addgene partial sequence | sequence record 16703 | 1566_m13reverse
TCAGAGCTTANAAATGGCTGAANCNCACTCACAACGATGGATACGCTAACAACTTGGAAATGAAATAAGC
TTGGGCTGCAGGTCGGCTATAATAAGTTCTTGAATAAAATAATTTTCCCGACAAAACATGAGTATTTCTT
TCGAAAATAAAAGTGCAGGCTAATTAGAGATTATTCTGTAATTAACTGCATAATTTGTCACGTGCCATAG
TTTTACATTCCACTACGTCATAGTTCTTAAAATACTAATCTCCTGAAAATAGAAGTAGGTGAAGAAAGTT
TAATTATCAGTTCTAAAATGACAATTGATCTTTGGAATATGTTCTGAAACTACCGATCATTGAACAGATG
CTATTTGAATGATATAGAATTGTATATTTGCAATTTCTGAAACGCGTTCTTAAAGGCACACAGATTAATT
CAAAAGGGTCTGGCCGCAAAAAGGTTTATGGTGGCCGATTTTGAGTTTTGTGTGTGATTGCTTTTTCACA
ATCAGTGTTTTCAGGATTATGTGATGAACTAGATCTTCAAGTTTCGTTACATTTCATATGTTTTCGGAAC
TCACGAAGTACATATTGGGTATTGTGCTCAAAAAATTCAGCAATCAGCTTCGCTCCGCTGACTTTAGAAC
CCAAAAAAATAGTATGGCCAAACTGACTGTGTTACGATCATTTCAATTTTTCAATACATATTTAAGATTT
CTAAGAGTAAGAAGGTCAAAAACTGTTCTGGAATACATATATATTTTTCAGGTTACAATTAGTCAAAAAG
TGCACTGAAATATACGTTTTAATTTCACGAATAACCCAATTAGTTCAATGTATTTTTGGTCACCCACGTT
AAAGNTTGGCTTCCCACCNATTATCATTTCNGATCACCACNATGTTTTTTCCTTATCTGCAAGTTAATTT
TTTATTTTATCCGANGTTGGNCATATTTTCCATTCTCCTAGGCCCCTTCTGGCCTTNCNGGCCCCNAATC
TANGCNCTGTGCAGAATGAAGACNATCACCNTGTTTCTCCCGNAACNGAGAATGATAAACCGAAAAAGNC
CTGGGTNNGGCAACGTGCACAANCCAACTGGNTGGCCGGGGGCNCCAGGNCNNAAGATGCAGGGGGCACC
CCCCGCNGANTNGAACCAACAAACCNANGGGTGGNCNCATTNAAAAANCCCAAAACNTTGGGANNNTTCC
CCNCAAATCCNCCCNTTTTTTACCGNAAAACCGNCCCNAAAAACGGGGGNTCCCNCCCACCNGGGNGNAA
ANAANANCCCCCCCCCCCCCCTC
